>Addgene plasmid #126842 | Pk_GAMA-Cd4-bio-His | addgene full sequence | sequence record 245752 | Addgene NGS Result
GACATTGATTATTGACTAGTTATTAATAGTAATCAATTACGGGGTCATTAGTTCATAGCCCATATATGGA
GTTCCGCGTTACATAACTTACGGTAAATGGCCCGCCTGGCTGACCGCCCAACGACCCCCGCCCATTGACG
TCAATAATGACGTATGTTCCCATAGTAACGCCAATAGGGACTTTCCATTGACGTCAATGGGTGGAGTATT
TACGGTAAACTGCCCACTTGGCAGTACATCAAGTGTATCATATGCCAAGTCCGCCCCCTATTGACGTCAA
TGACGGTAAATGGCCCGCCTGGCATTATGCCCAGTACATGACCTTACGGGACTTTCCTACTTGGCAGTAC
ATCTACGTATTAGTCATCGCTATTACCATGGTGATGCGGTTTTGGCAGTACACCAATGGGCGTGGATAGC
GGTTTGACTCACGGGGATTTCCAAGTCTCCACCCCATTGACGTCAATGGGAGTTTGTTTTGGCACCAAAA
TCAACGGGACTTTCCAAAATGTCGTAATAACCCCGCCCCGTTGACGCAAATGGGCGGTAGGCGTGTACGG
TGGGAGGTCTATATAAGCAGAGCTCGTTTAGTGAACCGTCAGATCCTCACTCTCTTCCGCATCGCTGTCT
GCGAGGGCCAGCTGTTGGGCTCGCGGTTGAGGACAAACTCTTCGCGGTCTTTCCAGTACTCTTGGATCGG
AAACCCGTCGGCCTCCGAACGGTACTCCGCCACCGAGGGACCTGAGCGAGTCCGCATCGACCGGATCGGA
AAACCTCTCGAGAAAGGCGTCTAACCAGTCACAGTCGCAAGGTAGGCTGAGCACCGTGGCGGGCGGCAGC
GGGTGGCGGTCGGGGTTGTTTCTGGCGGAGGTGCTGCTGATGATGTAATTAAAGTAGGCGGTCTTGAGAC
GGCGGATGGTCGAGGTGAGGTGTGGCAGGCTTGAGATCCAGCTGTTGGGGTGAGTACTCCCTCTCAAAAG
CGGGCATTACTTCTGCGCTAAGATTGTCAGTTTCCAAAAACGAGGAGGATTTGATATTCACCTGGCCCGA
TCTGGCCATACACTTGAGTGACAATGACATCCACTTTGCCTTTCTCTCCACAGGTGTCCACTCCCAGGTC
CAAGTTTGCCACCATGGAGTTTCAGACCCAGGTACTCATGTCCCTGCTGCTCTGCATGTCTGGTGCGGCC
GCCCTGATCAGAAACGGCAACAATCCTCAGGCCCTGGTGCCCGACAACAGCGGCGATCCTAATGCCGGCC
AGAACAAGGCCAGCAGCGACAACCAGGATACCTGCGAGATCCAGAAAATGGCCGAAGAGATGATGGAAAA
GATGATGAAAGAAAAGGACGTGTTCAGCAGCATCATGGAACCCCTGCAGAGCAAGCTGACCGACGACCGG
CTGTGCAGCAAGATGAAGTACACCAACATCTGCCTGCACGAGAAGGACAAGACCCCTCTGACCTTCCCCT
GCACCAACCCTCAGTACGAGCAGCTGATCCAGCAGTTCACCTACAAGAAGCTGTGCAACAGCAAGGTGGC
CTTCAGCAACGTGCTGCTCAAGAGCTTCATCGACAAGAAGAACGAGGAAAACACCTTCAACGCCATCATC
CAGAACTACAAGGTGCTGAGCACATGCATCGACGAGGACCTGAAGGACATCTACAACGCCGCCATCGAGC
TGTTCAGCGACCTGAGAACCAGCGTGCGCGAGATCACCGAGAAACTGTGGTCCAAGAACATGATCGAGGT
GCTGAAAACCAGAGAGCAGGCCATTGCCGGCATCCTGTGCGAGCTGCGGAATGGCAACAATGCCGCCCTG
GTGTCCAACAGCCTGAGCTACGAGAACTTTGGCATCCTGAAAGTGAACTACGAGGGCCTGATCAACCAGG
CCTACAAGGCCTTCTCCGACTACTACAGCTACTTCCCCGCCTTCGCCATCCGGCTGCTGGAAAAGGATGG
CCTGGTGGAACGGCTGGTGGCCATCCACGAGAGCCTGACCAACTACCGGACCCGGAACATCCTGAAGAAG
ATCAACGAGAAGTCCAAGAATGAGGTCCTGAACAACGAGGACATCATGCACAGCCTGTCCAGCTACAAGC
ACCACGCTGGCGGCACCAGAGGCAGCTTCATGCAGTATAGAGGCGTGGGCCAGCTGAGCAAGGGCGGCCT
GTCTGTGGATGAGAAGGGCGGACAGCAGATCGCCAGCGCCGTGGGAAATCAGGCCGCCAATATGGTGGCC
CCTGCCCCTAAGGACAGCAGCCCTACAATGGCCGCTCCCAGCACCGACACCGTGACCAACAACATGGCCA
CAACCACCACCGCCCCTGCCACCGCTAATATGGCTGCCCCTAGCACCAATACCGCCACCGCCAACATGGC
AGCTCCATCCACCAACACAGCCACAGCAAATATGGCCGCACCTTCCACCGATACAGTGACTACCAATATG
GCTACCACCACCACAGTGCCCGCCACAGCTAATACCGCCGCCAGCCCCGATACCAACACCGACAGCTCCA
CCTACCCTCTGTACGGCACCGAGAGCAGCAAGACCAAGGACGTGGTGGTGCTCGTGCGGGACCTGCTGAA
GGATACCAATATCATCAAGTTCGAGAAGAATGAGCCCACCAGCCAGATCGACGACGAGGGCATTAAGAAG
CTGATCGAGTCCTCCTTCTTCGACCTGTCCGACAACACCATGCTGATGCGGCTGATCATCAAGCCCCAGG
CCAGCATCCTGTTTATCATCCAGTCCTTTATCATGATGACCCCTAGCCCCACCCGGGACGCCCGGATGTA
CTGCAAGAAGAAGCTGGTCAACGGACAGCTCATCGAGAACAACGATCTGAAGGCCGAAACCGAAGAGGAA
GATATGATCAACGAATTCAGCTCCAAGTACAACCTGTTCTACGAGCGGCTGAAGATGGAAGAACTGAGAG
AGATCGAGCAGGACCGGAAGTCCCTGAAGAACTCCAAGGGCAACCTGGCCGTGCTGGAAGTGCGGAACAG
CCAGAACGGCCCCGACGGCAAAGAAGTGAACGGCGCAGGCGACGCCGCCAACGGAAACAACATGAACGGC
GGCAACAACGGCGCTGCCAGCAGCCTGATCGTGGTCGTCAGAGATGACCTGGCCGAGAAAACCGACGACA
TCATCAAGAACAATGTGGACCTGGAAAGCCTGAAAGCCGACGTGGAACAGGCCTTCCGGAACTTCGAGTA
CCAGAGCGGCTCTGGCGCGCCGTCGACCTCCATCACGGCCTATAAGAGTGAGGGGGAGTCAGCGGAGTTC
TCCTTCCCACTCAACCTTGGAGAGGAAAGCCTGCAGGGAGAGTTGAGATGGAAGGCAGAGAAGGCTCCTT
CTTCCCAGTCCTGGATCACCTTCTCCCTAAAGAACCAAAAGGTGTCTGTGCAGAAGTCTACTAGCAACCC
CAAGTTCCAGCTGTCCGAAACGCTCCCACTCACCCTTCAGATACCCCAGGTCTCCCTTCAGTTTGCTGGT
TCTGGCAACCTGACCCTGACTCTGGACAGAGGGATACTGTATCAGGAAGTGAACCTGGTGGTGATGAAAG
TGACTCAGCCCGACAGCAACACTTTGACCTGTGAGGTGATGGGACCCACCTCACCCAAGATGAGACTGAT
CTTGAAGCAGGAGAATCAGGAGGCCAGGGTCTCCAGGCAGGAGAAAGTGATTCAAGTGCAGGCCCCTGAA
GCAGGGGTGTGGCAATGTCTACTGAGTGAAGGTGAAGAGGTCAAGATGGACTCCAAGATCCAGGTTTTAT
CCAAAGGGTTGAATTCCGGCAGCCTGCACCACATCCTGGACGCCCAGAAGATGCTGTGGAACCACAGGGA
CAGGAACCTGCCTCCTCTGGCCCCTCTGGGCCCCCACCACCATCACCACCATTGAGTCTAGACACGTGAT
TAATTAAGGATCCCCCGACCTCGACCTCTGGCTAATAAAGGAAATTTATTTTCATTGCAATAGTGTGTTG
GAATTTTTTGTGTCTCTCACTCGGAAGGACATATGGGAGGGCAAATCATTTGGTCGAGATCCCTCGGAGA
TCTCTAGCTAGAGGATCGATCCCCGCCCCGGACGAACTAAACCTGACTACGACATCTCTGCCCCTTCTTC
GCGGGGCAGTGCATGTAATCCCTTCAGTTGGTTGGTACAACTTGCCAACTGGGCCCTGTTCCACATGTGA
CACGGGGGGGGACCAAACACAAAGGGGTTCTCTGACTGTAGTTGACATCCTTATAAATGGATGTGCACAT
TTGCCAACACTGAGTGGCTTTCATCCTGGAGCAGACTTTGCAGTCTGTGGACTGCAACACAACATTGCCT
TTATGTGTAACTCTTGGCTGAAGCTCTTACACCAATGCTGGGGGACATGTACCTCCCAGGGGCCCAGGAA
GACTACGGGAGGCTACACCAACGTCAATCAGAGGGGCCTGTGTAGCTACCGATAAGCGGACCCTCAAGAG
GGCATTAGCAATAGTGTTTATAAGGCCCCCTTGTTAACCCTAAACGGGTAGCATATGCTTCCCGGGTAGT
AGTATATACTATCCAGACTAACCCTAATTCAATAGCATATGTTACCCAACGGGAAGCATATGCTATCGAA
TTAGGGTTAGTAAAAGGGTCCTAAGGAACAGCGATATCTCCCACCCCATGAGCTGTCACGGTTTTATTTA
CATGGGGTCAGGATTCCACGAGGGTAGTGAACCATTTTAGTCACAAGGGCAGTGGCTGAAGATCAAGGAG
CGGGCAGTGAACTCTCCTGAATCTTCGCCTGCTTCTTCATTCTCCTTCGTTTAGCTAATAGAATAACTGC
TGAGTTGTGAACAGTAAGGTGTATGTGAGGTGCTCGAAAACAAGGTTTCAGGTGACGCCCCCAGAATAAA
ATTTGGACGGGGGGTTCAGTGGTGGCATTGTGCTATGACACCAATATAACCCTCACAAACCCCTTGGGCA
ATAAATACTAGTGTAGGAATGAAACATTCTGAATATCTTTAACAATAGAAATCCATGGGGTGGGGACAAG
CCGTAAAGACTGGATGTCCATCTCACACGAATTTATGGCTATGGGCAACACATAATCCTAGTGCAATATG
ATACTGGGGTTATTAAGATGTGTCCCAGGCAGGGACCAAGACAGGTGAACCATGTTGTTACACTCTATTT
GTAACAAGGGGAAAGAGAGTGGACGCCGACAGCAGCGGACTCCACTGGTTGTCTCTAACACCCCCGAAAA
TTAAACGGGGCTCCACGCCAATGGGGCCCATAAACAAAGACAAGTGGCCACTCTTTTTTTTGAAATTGTG
GAGTGGGGGCACGCGTCAGCCCCCACACGCCGCCCTGCGGTTTTGGACTGTAAAATAAGGGTGTAATAAC
TTGGCTGATTGTAACCCCGCTAACCACTGCGGTCAAACCACTTGCCCACAAAACCACTAATGGCACCCCG
GGGAATACCTGCATAAGTAGGTGGGCGGGCCAAGATAGGGGCGCGATTGCTGCGATCTGGAGGACAAATT
ACACACACTTGCGCCTGAGCGCCAAGCACAGGGTTGTTGGTCCTCATATTCACGAGGTCGCTGAGAGCAC
GGTGGGCTAATGTTGCCATGGGTAGCATATACTACCCAAATATCTGGATAGCATATGCTATCCTAATCTA
TATCTGGGTAGCATAGGCTATCCTAATCTATATCTGGGTAGCATATGCTATCCTAATCTATATCTGGGTA
GTATATGCTATCCTAATTTATATCTGGGTAGCATAGGCTATCCTAATCTATATCTGGGTAGCATATGCTA
TCCTAATCTATATCTGGGTAGTATATGCTATCCTAATCTGTATCCGGGTAGCATATGCTATCCTAATAGA
GATTAGGGTAGTATATGCTATCCTAATTTATATCTGGGTAGCATATACTACCCAAATATCTGGATAGCAT
ATGCTATCCTAATCTATATCTGGGTAGCATATGCTATCCTAATCTATATCTGGGTAGCATAGGCTATCCT
AATCTATATCTGGGTAGCATATGCTATCCTAATCTATATCTGGGTAGTATATGCTATCCTAATTTATATC
TGGGTAGCATAGGCTATCCTAATCTATATCTGGGTAGCATATGCTATCCTAATCTATATCTGGGTAGTAT
ATGCTATCCTAATCTGTATCCGGGTAGCATATGCTATCCTCATGATAAGCTGTCAAACATGAGAATTTTC
TTGAAGACGAAAGGGCCTCGTGATACGCCTATTTTTATAGGTTAATGTCATGATAATAATGGTTTCTTAG
ACGTCAGGTGGCACTTTTCGGGGAAATGTGCGCGGAACCCCTATTTGTTTATTTTTCTAAATACATTCAA
ATATGTATCCGCTCATGAGACAATAACCCTGATAAATGCTTCAATAATATTGAAAAAGGAAGAGTATGAG
TATTCAACATTTCCGTGTCGCCCTTATTCCCTTTTTTGCGGCATTTTGCCTTCCTGTTTTTGCTCACCCA
GAAACGCTGGTGAAAGTAAAAGATGCTGAAGATCAGTTGGGTGCACGAGTGGGTTACATCGAACTGGATC
TCAACAGCGGTAAGATCCTTGAGAGTTTTCGCCCCGAAGAACGTTTTCCAATGATGAGCACTTTTAAAGT
TCTGCTATGTGGCGCGGTATTATCCCGTGTTGACGCCGGGCAAGAGCAACTCGGTCGCCGCATACACTAT
TCTCAGAATGACTTGGTTGAGTACTCACCAGTCACAGAAAAGCATCTTACGGATGGCATGACAGTAAGAG
AATTATGCAGTGCTGCCATAACCATGAGTGATAACACTGCGGCCAACTTACTTCTGACAACGATCGGAGG
ACCGAAGGAGCTAACCGCTTTTTTGCACAACATGGGGGATCATGTAACTCGCCTTGATCGTTGGGAACCG
GAGCTGAATGAAGCCATACCAAACGACGAGCGTGACACCACGATGCCTGCAGCAATGGCAACAACGTTGC
GCAAACTATTAACTGGCGAACTACTTACTCTAGCTTCCCGGCAACAATTAATAGACTGGATGGAGGCGGA
TAAAGTTGCAGGACCACTTCTGCGCTCGGCCCTTCCGGCTGGCTGGTTTATTGCTGATAAATCTGGAGCC
GGTGAGCGTGGGTCTCGCGGTATCATTGCAGCACTGGGGCCAGATGGTAAGCCCTCCCGTATCGTAGTTA
TCTACACGACGGGGAGTCAGGCAACTATGGATGAACGAAATAGACAGATCGCTGAGATAGGTGCCTCACT
GATTAAGCATTGGTAACTGTCAGACCAAGTTTACTCATATATACTTTAGATTGATTTAAAACTTCATTTT
TAATTTAAAAGGATCTAGGTGAAGATCCTTTTTGATAATCTCATGACCAAAATCCCTTAACGTGAGTTTT
CGTTCCACTGAGCGTCAGACCCCGTAGAAAAGATCAAAGGATCTTCTTGAGATCCTTTTTTTCTGCGCGT
AATCTGCTGCTTGCAAACAAAAAAACCACCGCTACCAGCGGTGGTTTGTTTGCCGGATCAAGAGCTACCA
ACTCTTTTTCCGAAGGTAACTGGCTTCAGCAGAGCGCAGATACCAAATACTGTTCTTCTAGTGTAGCCGT
AGTTAGGCCACCACTTCAAGAACTCTGTAGCACCGCCTACATACCTCGCTCTGCTAATCCTGTTACCAGT
GGCTGCTGCCAGTGGCGATAAGTCGTGTCTTACCGGGTTGGACTCAAGACGATAGTTACCGGATAAGGCG
CAGCGGTCGGGCTGAACGGGGGGTTCGTGCACACAGCCCAGCTTGGAGCGAACGACCTACACCGAACTGA
GATACCTACAGCGTGAGCTATGAGAAAGCGCCACGCTTCCCGAAGGGAGAAAGGCGGACAGGTATCCGGT
AAGCGGCAGGGTCGGAACAGGAGAGCGCACGAGGGAGCTTCCAGGGGGAAACGCCTGGTATCTTTATAGT
CCTGTCGGGTTTCGCCACCTCTGACTTGAGCGTCGATTTTTGTGATGCTCGTCAGGGGGGCGGAGCCTAT
GGAAAAACGCCAGCAACGCGGCCTTTTTACGGTTCCTGGCCTTTTGCTGGCCTTTTGCTCACATGTTCTT
TCCTGCGTTATCCCCTGATTCTGTGGATAACCGTATTACCGCCTTTGAGTGAGCTGATACCGCTCGCCGC
AGCCGAACGACCGAGCGCAGCGAGTCAGTGAGCGAGGAAGCGGAAGAGCGCCCAATACGCAAACCGCCTC
TCCCCGCGCGTTGGCCGATTCATTAATGCAGCTGGCACGACAGGTTTCCCGACTGGAAAGCGGGCAGTGA
GCGCAACGCAATTAATGTGAGTTAGCTCACTCATTAGGCACCCCAGGCTTTACACTTTATGCTTCCGGCT
CGTATGTTGTGTGGAATTGTGAGCGGATAACAATTTCACACAGGAAACAGCTATGACCATGATTACGCCA
AGCTCTAGCTAGAGGTCGACCAATTCTCATGTTTGACAGCTTATCATCGCAGATCCGGGCAACGTTGTTG
CCATTGCTGCAGGCGCAGAACTGGTAGGTATGGAAGATCTATACATTGAATCAATATTGGCAATTAGCCA
TATTAGTCATTGGTTATATAGCATAAATCAATATTGGCTATTGGCCATTGCATACGTTGTATCTATATCA
TAATATGTACATTTATATTGGCTCATGTCCAATATGACCGCCATGTT
Features (pLannotate 1.2.2; 19 found; start..end, strand, type, name):
      1..380     +  enhancer       CMV enhancer: human cytomegalovirus immediate early enhancer
    382..581     +  promoter       CMV promoter: human cytomegalovirus (CMV) immediate early promoter
    649..687     +  misc_feature   Ad SA (fragment): adenovirus major late transcript splice acceptor (Friedrich and Soriano, 1991)
    720..929     -  CDS            PTP (fragment): TERM_ADE02 - Experimental evidence at protein level: Swiss-Prot protein existence level 1. Protein covalently bound to the viral DNA that acts as a primer for viral genomic replication by DNA strand displacement. Assembles on the viral origin of replication in an initiation complex with viral polymerase, DBP, host NFIA and host POU2F1/OCT1. During initiation, the polymerase covalently couples the first dCTP with Ser- 580 of pTP. The terminal protein stimulates the template activity over 20 fold compared to protein-free templates. Neo-synthesized viral genomes are linked to two preterminal prot
    960..1049    +  intron         chimeric intron (fragment): chimera between introns from adenovirus and immunoglobulin heavy chain genes
   1068..1114    +  CDS            IgH signal sequence (fragment): signal sequence from the mouse immunoglobulin heavy chain variable region
   2312..2335    -  CDS            FAPα2 (fragment): fluorogen-activating protein composed of a dimer of the L5-MG single-chain antibody fragment (Szent-Gyorgyi et al., 2008) binds malachite green derivatives to produce red fluorescence
   3234..3794    +  CDS            Cd4 (fragment): CD4_RAT - Experimental evidence at protein level: Swiss-Prot protein existence level 1. Integral membrane glycoprotein that plays an essential role in the immune response and serves multiple functions in responses against both external and internal offenses. In T-cells, functions primarily as a coreceptor for MHC class II molecule:peptide complex. The antigens presented by class II peptides are derived from extracellular proteins while class I peptides are derived from cytosolic proteins. Interacts simultaneously with the T-cell receptor (TCR) and the MHC class II presented by antigen presenti
   3954..4009    +  polyA_signal   β-globin poly(A) signal: rabbit β-globin polyadenylation signal (Gil and Proudfoot, 1987)
   4523..6204    -  rep_origin     oriP (fragment): Epstein-Barr virus oriP replication origin (Yates et al., 2000)
   6331..6435    +  promoter       AmpR promoter: bla
   6436..7296    +  CDS            AmpR: β-lactamase; bla; confers resistance to ampicillin, carbenicillin, and related antibiotics
   7467..8055    +  rep_origin     ori: high-copy-number ColE1/pMB1/pBR322/pUC origin of replication
   8238..8330    +  CDS            lacI (fragment): lac repressor; lacI; The lac repressor binds to the lac operator to inhibit transcription in E. coli. This inhibition can be relieved by adding lactose or isopropyl-β-D-thiogalactopyranoside (IPTG).
   8343..8364    +  protein_bind   CAP binding site: CAP binding activates transcription in the presence of cAMP. E. coli catabolite activator protein
   8379..8409    +  promoter       lac promoter: promoter for the E. coli lac operon
   8417..8433    +  protein_bind   lac operator: The lac repressor binds to the lac operator to inhibit transcription in E. coli. This inhibition can be relieved by adding lactose or isopropyl-β-D-thiogalactopyranoside (IPTG). lac repressor encoded by lacI
   8503..8519    +  promoter       tet promoter (fragment): E. coli promoter for tetracycline efflux protein gene
   8529..8554    -  CDS            bla(M) (fragment): β-lactamase lacking the signal sequence; bla(M); allows cytosolic expression of β-lactamase
