[The description below was written by a language model from this plasmid's Addgene catalogue record and pLannotate feature annotations shown in this document.]
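Description:
Pk_GAMA-Cd4-bio-His is an 8.7 kb mammalian expression plasmid built on the pTT3 backbone for producing a recombinant Plasmodium knowlesi protein in cultured mammalian cells. It is maintained in E. coli through a high-copy ColE1/pUC-type origin and selected with ampicillin via the β-lactamase gene. The backbone also carries a fragment of the Epstein-Barr virus oriP, an element that supports episomal retention of the plasmid in cells supplying EBNA1 and is commonly exploited to boost yields in transient transfection. Residual lac promoter/operator, lacI and tet promoter fragments are backbone remnants with no evident role in expression.

The expression cassette is driven by the CMV immediate early enhancer and promoter, followed by adenovirus-derived leader and splice elements and a chimeric intron fragment that enhance mRNA processing. The short antisense adenoviral terminal protein hit in this region most likely reflects that leader sequence rather than a real coding feature. An annotated mouse immunoglobulin heavy chain signal sequence fragment lies just upstream of the insert, consistent with directing the product into the secretory pathway. The roughly 2 kb chemically synthesised GAMA (PSOP9) coding region sits between preserved NotI and AscI sites. It is fused at its C terminus to backbone-encoded rat Cd4 domains 3 and 4, a "bio" tag (presumably a biotinylation sequence) and a six-histidine tag, and the cassette ends in a rabbit β-globin polyadenylation signal. The feature table does not annotate GAMA itself, and the tiny FAPα2 match within it is probably spurious. The tags would allow purification and oriented capture of the protein. The associated work describes a panel of antigens from human-infective Plasmodium species for serological surveillance.
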