Addgene plasmid #126842: Pk_GAMA-Cd4-bio-His
Purpose: Expression of recombinant P. knowlesi protein in mammalian cells
Depositing lab: Gavin Wright. Depositing organization: Wellcome Sanger Institute. Publication: A panel of recombinant proteins from human-infective Plasmodium species for serological surveillance. Muller-Sienerth N, Shilts J, Kadir KA, Yman V, Homann MV, Asghar M, Ngasala B, Singh B, Farnert A, Wright GJ. Malar J. 2020 Jan 17;19(1):31. doi: 10.1186/s12936-020-3111-5. PubMed 31952523.
Backbone
  Vector backbone: pTT3
  Backbone manufacturer: Yves Durocher, NRC
  Backbone size w/o insert (bp): 6688
  Total vector size (bp): 8727
  Vector type: Mammalian Expression
Growth in bacteria
  Bacterial resistance: Ampicillin, 100 μg/mL
  Growth temperature: 37°C
  Growth strain: DH5alpha
  Copy number: High Copy
Gene/Insert
  Gene/Insert name: GAMA (alt names: PSOP9; PKNH_1322900; PKH_050210)
  Species: Plasmodium knowlesi
  Insert size (bp): 2039
  GenBank ID: CAQ38571.1
  Entrez Gene: PKH_050210 (a.k.a. PKH_050210)
  Promoter: CMV
  Tag / fusion protein: ratCd4(d3+4)-bio-6His (C terminal on backbone)
  Cloning method: Restriction Enzyme; 5′ cloning site NotI (not destroyed); 3′ cloning site AscI (not destroyed)
  Sequencing primers: 5′ CMV-F
Resource information
  A portion of this plasmid was derived from a plasmid made by: Insert was chemically synthesised.
Terms and licenses: Academic/Nonprofit Terms; Industry Terms: Not Available to Industry
How to cite: Pk_GAMA-Cd4-bio-His was a gift from Gavin Wright (Addgene plasmid # 126842 ; http://n2t.net/addgene:126842 ; RRID:Addgene_126842)
